>Addgene plasmid #84336 | mCherry-C1-TGAT(C242S,C253S) | depositor full sequence | sequence record 160926 | mCherry-C1-TGAT(C242S,C253S) sequence 5484 bps
TAGTTATTAATAGTAATCAATTACGGGGTCATTAGTTCATAGCCCATATATGGAGTTCCGCGTTACATAA
CTTACGGTAAATGGCCCGCCTGGCTGACCGCCCAACGACCCCCGCCCATTGACGTCAATAATGACGTATG
TTCCCATAGTAACGCCAATAGGGACTTTCCATTGACGTCAATGGGTGGAGTATTTACGGTAAACTGCCCA
CTTGGCAGTACATCAAGTGTATCATATGCCAAGTACGCCCCCTATTGACGTCAATGACGGTAAATGGCCC
GCCTGGCATTATGCCCAGTACATGACCTTATGGGACTTTCCTACTTGGCAGTACATCTACGTATTAGTCA
TCGCTATTACCATGGTGATGCGGTTTTGGCAGTACATCAATGGGCGTGGATAGCGGTTTGACTCACGGGG
ATTTCCAAGTCTCCACCCCATTGACGTCAATGGGAGTTTGTTTTGGCACCAAAATCAACGGGACTTTCCA
AAATGTCGTAACAACTCCGCCCCATTGACGCAAATGGGCGGTAGGCGTGTACGGTGGGAGGTCTATATAA
GCAGAGCTGGTTTAGTGAACCGTCAGATCCGCTAGCGCTACCGGTCGCCACCATGGTGAGCAAGGGCGAG
GAGGATAACATGGCCATCATCAAGGAGTTCATGCGCTTCAAGGTGCACATGGAGGGCTCCGTGAACGGCC
ACGAGTTCGAGATCGAGGGCGAGGGCGAGGGCCGCCCCTACGAGGGCACCCAGACCGCCAAGCTGAAGGT
GACCAAGGGTGGCCCCCTGCCCTTCGCCTGGGACATCCTGTCCCCTCAGTTCATGTACGGCTCCAAGGCC
TACGTGAAGCACCCCGCCGACATCCCCGACTACTTGAAGCTGTCCTTCCCCGAGGGCTTCAAGTGGGAGC
GCGTGATGAACTTCGAGGACGGCGGCGTGGTGACCGTGACCCAGGACTCCTCCCTGCAGGACGGCGAGTT
CATCTACAAGGTGAAGCTGCGCGGCACCAACTTCCCCTCCGACGGCCCCGTAATGCAGAAGAAGACCATG
GGCTGGGAGGCCTCCTCCGAGCGGATGTACCCCGAGGACGGCGCCCTGAAGGGCGAGATCAAGCAGAGGC
TGAAGCTGAAGGACGGCGGCCACTACGACGCTGAGGTCAAGACCACCTACAAGGCCAAGAAGCCCGTGCA
GCTGCCCGGCGCCTACAACGTCAACATCAAGTTGGACATCACCTCCCACAACGAGGACTACACCATCGTG
GAACAGTACGAACGCGCCGAGGGCCGCCACTCCACCGGCGGCATGGACGAGCTGTACAAGTCCGGACTCA
GATCTCGAGCTCAAGCTTCGAATTTAGAATTCGCACTGGAGGATCGCCCCAGCTCACTCCTTGTTGACCA
GGGAGATAGTAGCAGCCCTTCCTTCAACCCTTCGGATAATTCCCTTCTCTCTTCCTCCTCGCCCATTGAT
GAGATGGAAGAAAGGAAATCCAGCTCTTTAAAGAGAAGACACTACGTTTTGCAAGAACTAGTGGAGACAG
AGCGTGACTATGTGCGGGACCTTGGCTATGTGGTTGAGGGCTACATGGCACTTATGAAAGAAGATGGTGT
TCCTGATGACATGAAAGGAAAAGACAAAATTGTGTTCGGCAACATCCATCAGATTTACGACTGGCACAGA
GACTTTTTTTTAGGAGAGTTAGAGAAGTGCCTTGAAGATCCAGAAAAACTAGGATCCCTTTTTGTTAAAC
ACGAGAGAAGGTTGCACATGTACATAGCTTATTGTCAAAATAAACCAAAGTCTGAGCACATTGTCTCAGA
ATACATTGATACCTTTTTTGAGGACTTAAAGCAGCGTCTTGGCCACAGGTTACAGCTCACAGATCTGTTG
ATCAAACCAGTGCAGAGAATCATGAAGTATCAGCTGTTACTGAAGGACTTCCTCAAGTATTCCAAAAAGG
CCAGCCTGGATACATCAGAATTAGAGAGAGCTGTGGAAGTCATGTGCATAGTACCCAGGCGGTGCAACGA
CATGATGAACGTGGGGCGGCTGCAAGGATTCGACGGGAAAATCGTAGCCCTGAGCCATCGGTTCAAAGAG
ACTTTTCGTGAAATTAGTTGGTTTTGAGGTACCGCGGGCCCGGGATCCACCGGATCTAGATAACTGATCA
TAATCAGCCATACCACATTTGTAGAGGTTTTACTTGCTTTAAAAAACCTCCCACACCTCCCCCTGAACCT
GAAACATAAAATGAATGCAATTGTTGTTGTTAACTTGTTTATTGCAGCTTATAATGGTTACAAATAAAGC
AATAGCATCACAAATTTCACAAATAAAGCATTTTTTTCACTGCATTCTAGTTGTGGTTTGTCCAAACTCA
TCAATGTATCTTAACGCGTAAATTGTAAGCGTTAATATTTTGTTAAAATTCGCGTTAAATTTTTGTTAAA
TCAGCTCATTTTTTAACCAATAGGCCGAAATCGGCAAAATCCCTTATAAATCAAAAGAATAGACCGAGAT
AGGGT
[37 nt withheld, positions 2526-2562]
AAAGAACGTGGACTCCAACGTCAAAGG
[49 nt withheld, positions 2590-2638]
T
[91 nt withheld, positions 2640-2730]
G
[124 nt withheld, positions 2732-2855]
CAGGTGGCACTTTTCGGGGAAATGTGCGCGGAACCCCTATTTGTTTATTTTTCTAAATACATTCAAATAT
GTATCCGCTCATGAGACAATAACCCTGATAAATGCTTCAATAATATTGAAAAAGGAAGAGTCCTGAGGCG
GAAAGAACCAGCTGTGGAATGTGTGTCAGTTAGGGTGTGGAAAGTCCCCAGGCTCCCCAGCAGGCAGAAG
TATGCAAAGCATGCATCTCAATTAGTCAGCAACCAGGTGTGGAAAGTCCCCAGGCTCCCCAGCAGGCAGA
AGTATGCAAAGCATGCATCTCAATTAGTCAGCAACCATAGTCCCGCCCCTAACTCCGCCCATCCCGCCCC
TAACTCCGCCCAGTTCCGCCCATTCTCCGCCCCATGGCTGACTAATTTTTTTTATTTATGCAGAGGCCGA
GGCCGCCTCGGCCTCTGAGCTATTCCAGAAGTAGTGAGGAGGCTTTTTTGGAGGCCTAGGCTTTTGCAAA
GATCGATCAAGAGACAGGATGAGGATCGTTTCGCATGATTGAACAAGATGGATTGCACGCAGGTTCTCCG
GCCGCTTGGGTGGAGAGGCTATTCGGCTATGACTGGGCACAACAGACAATCGGCTGCTCTGATGCCGCCG
TGTTCCGGCTGTCAGCGCAGGGGCGCCCGGTTCTTTTTGTCAAGACCGACCTGTCCGGTGCCCTGAATGA
ACTGCAAGACGAGGCAGCGCGGCTATCGTGGCTGGCCACGACGGGCGTTCCTTGCGCAGCTGTGCTCGAC
GTTGTCACTGAAGCGGGAAGGGACTGGCTGCTATTGGGCGAAGTGCCGGGGCAGGATCTCCTGTCATCTC
ACCTTGCTCCTGCCGAGAAAGTATCCATCATGGCTGATGCAATGCGGCGGCTGCATACGCTTGATCCGGC
TACCTGCCCATTCGACCACCAAGCGAAACATCGCATCGAGCGAGCACGTACTCGGATGGAAGCCGGTCTT
GTCGATCAGGATGATCTGGACGAAGAGCATCAGGGGCTCGCGCCAGCCGAACTGTTCGCCAGGCTCAAGG
CGAGCATGCCCGACGGCGAGGATCTCGTCGTGACCCATGGCGATGCCTGCTTGCCGAATATCATGGTGGA
AAATGGCCGCTTTTCTGGATTCATCGACTGTGGCCGGCTGGGTGTGGCGGACCGCTATCAGGACATAGCG
TTGGCTACCCGTGATATTGCTGAAGAGCTTGGCGGCGAATGGGCTGACCGCTTCCTCGTGCTTTACGGTA
TCGCCGCTCCCGATTCGCAGCGCATCGCCTTCTATCGCCTTCTTGACGAGTTCTTCTGAGCGGGACTCTG
GGGTTCGAAATGACCGACCAAGCGACGCCCAACCTGCCATCACGAGATTTCGATTCCACCGCCGCCTTCT
ATGAAAGGTTGGGCTTCGGAATCGTTTTCCGGGACGCCGGCTGGATGATCCTCCAGCGCGGGGATCTCAT
GCTGGAGTTCTTCGCCCACCCTAGGGGGAGGCTAACTGAAACACGGAAGGAGACAATACCGGAAGGAACC
CGCGCTATGACGGCAATAAAAAGACAGAATAAAACGCACGGTGTTGGGTCGTTTGTTCATAAACGCGGGG
TTCGGTCCCAGGGCTGGCACTCTGTCGATACCCCACCGAGACCCCATTGGGGCCAATACGCCCGCGTTTC
TTCCTTTTCCCCACCCCACCCCCCAAGTTCGGGTGAAGGCCCAGGGCTCGCAGCCAACGTCGGGGCGGCA
GGCCCTGCCATAGCCTCAGGTTACTCATATATACTTTAGATTGATTTAAAACTTCATTTTTAATTTAAAA
GGATCTAGGTGAAGATCCTTTTTGATAATCTCATGACCAAAATCCCTTAACGTGAGTTTTCGTTCCACTG
AGCGTCAGACCCCGTAGAAAAGATCAAAGGATCTTCTTGAGATCCTTTTTTTCTGCGCGTAATCTGCTGC
TTGCAAACAAAAAAACCACCGCTACCAGCGGTGGTTTGTTTGCCGGATCAAGAGCTACCAACTCTTTTTC
CGAAGGTAACTGGCTTCAGCAGAGCGCAGATACCAAATACTGTCCTTCTAGTGTAGCCGTAGTTAGGCCA
CCACTTCAAGAACTCTGTAGCACCGCCTACATACCTCGCTCTGCTAATCCTGTTACCAGTGGCTGCTGCC
AGTGGCGATAAGTCGTGTCTTACCGGGTTGGACTCAAGACGATAGTTACCGGATAAGGCGCAGCGGTCGG
GCTGAACGGGGGGTTCGTGCACACAGCCCAGCTTGGAGCGAACGACCTACACCGAACTGAGATACCTACA
GCGTGAGCTATGAGAAAGCGCCACGCTTCCCGAAGGGAGAAAGGCGGACAGGTATCCGGTAAGCGGCAGG
GTCGGAACAGGAGAGCGCACGAGGGAGCTTCCAGGGGGAAACGCCTGGTATCTTTATAGTCCTGTCGGGT
TTCGCCACCTCTGACTTGAGCGTCGATTTTTGTGATGCTCGTCAGGGGGGCGGAGCCTATGGAAAAACGC
CAGCAACGCGGCCTTTTTACGGTTCCTGGCCTTTTGCTGGCCTTTTGCTCACATGTTCTTTCCTGCGTTA
TCCCCTGATTCTGTGGATAACCGTATTACCGCCATGCAT
Features (pLannotate 1.2.2; 16 found; start..end, strand, type, name):
     61..364     +  enhancer       CMV enhancer: human cytomegalovirus immediate early enhancer
    365..568     +  promoter       CMV promoter: human cytomegalovirus (CMV) immediate early promoter
    613..1320    +  CDS            mCherry: mCherry is a basic (constitutively fluorescent) red fluorescent protein published in 2004, derived from Discosoma sp.. It is reported to be a very rapidly-maturing monomer with low acid sensitivity.
   1321..1354    +  misc_feature   MCS (fragment): multiple cloning site
   1354..2079    +  CDS            ARHGEF25 (fragment): ARHGP_HUMAN - Also known as GEFT. Experimental evidence at protein level: Swiss-Prot protein existence level 1. May play a role in actin cytoskeleton reorganization in different tissues since its activation induces formation of actin stress fibers. It works as a guanine nucleotide exchange factor for Rho family of small GTPases. Links specifically G alpha q/11-coupled receptors to RHOA activation. May be an important regulator of processes involved in axon and dendrite formation. In neurons seems to be an exchange factor primarily for RAC1. Involved in skeletal myogenesis (By similarity). From
   2128..2153    +  misc_feature   MCS (fragment): multiple cloning site
   2165..2249    +  CDS            large T antigen (fragment): large T antigen from SV40 (simian virus 40)
   2272..2393    +  polyA_signal   SV40 poly(A) signal: SV40 polyadenylation signal
   2427..2855    -  rep_origin     f1 ori (sequence partly withheld): f1 bacteriophage origin of replication; arrow indicates direction of (+) strand synthesis
   2882..2986    +  promoter       AmpR promoter: bla
   2988..3345    +  promoter       SV40 promoter: SV40 enhancer and early promoter
   3380..4174    +  CDS            NeoR/KanR: aminoglycoside phosphotransferase from Tn5; aph(3')-II (or nptII); confers resistance to neomycin, kanamycin, and G418 (Geneticin®)
   4195..4347    +  CDS            ble (fragment): BLE_KLEPN - Experimental evidence at protein level: Swiss-Prot protein existence level 1. Binding protein with a strong affinity to the bleomycin family of antibiotics. Binds to CL990; an antimitotic-antibiotic compound. From Klebsiella pneumoniae.
   4406..4453    +  polyA_signal   HSV TK poly(A) signal: herpes simplex virus thymidine kinase polyadenylation signal (Cole and Stacy, 1985)
   4544..4560    -  polyA_signal   bGH poly(A) signal (fragment): bovine growth hormone polyadenylation signal
   4782..5370    +  rep_origin     ori: high-copy-number ColE1/pMB1/pBR322/pUC origin of replication
