[The description below was written by a language model from this plasmid's Addgene catalogue record and pLannotate feature annotations shown in this document.]
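Description:
mCherry-C1-TGAT(C242S,C253S) is a 5,484 bp mammalian expression plasmid built on the pmCherry-C1 backbone. It produces the human oncoprotein TGAT, a short splice variant of the RhoGEF Trio (TRIO gene), fused at its N terminus to the monomeric red fluorescent protein mCherry. Transcription is driven by the human cytomegalovirus immediate-early enhancer and promoter. The mCherry coding sequence is followed by a short stretch of the multiple cloning site that acts as a linker, then the roughly 765 bp TGAT insert, and the transcript ends at an SV40 polyadenylation signal. The automated annotation labels the insert as a fragment of ARHGEF25 (GEFT). This most likely reflects similarity between related Rho exchange-factor domains, and the catalogue entry identifies the insert as TGAT from TRIO. Small hits to SV40 large T antigen, ble and bGH poly(A) appear to be backbone remnants rather than functional elements.

The insert carries two cysteine-to-serine substitutions, C242S and C253S, near the C-terminal end of the protein. The associated study concerns the requirement of the TGAT C-terminus for plasma membrane association and efficient RhoA-mediated signalling. This variant therefore appears suited to fluorescence imaging of TGAT localisation and to comparing its signalling with the wild-type fusion, although the record does not spell out the specific role of these residues.

The plasmid is propagated in E. coli from a high-copy ColE1/pUC-type origin, and it also carries an f1 origin. A single Tn5 NeoR/KanR cassette serves both hosts. A bacterial promoter gives kanamycin resistance in E. coli, and the SV40 enhancer/early promoter with an HSV TK polyadenylation signal allows G418 selection of transfected mammalian cells.
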