Addgene plasmid #84336: mCherry-C1-TGAT(C242S,C253S)
Purpose: Expresses TGAT tagged with mCherry
Depositing lab: Dorus Gadella. Depositing organization: University of Amsterdam. Publication: The C-terminus of the oncoprotein TGAT is necessary for plasma membrane association and efficient RhoA-mediated signaling. van Unen J, Botman D, Yin T, Wu YI, Hink MA, Gadella TWJ Jr, Postma M, Goedhart J. BMC Cell Biol. 2018 Jun 7;19(1):6. doi: 10.1186/s12860-018-0155-2. PubMed 29879899.
Backbone
  Vector backbone: pmCherry-C1
  Backbone size w/o insert (bp): 4700
  Total vector size (bp): 5484
  Vector type: Mammalian Expression
  Selectable markers: Neomycin (select with G418)
Growth in bacteria
  Bacterial resistance: Kanamycin, 50 μg/mL
  Growth temperature: 37°C
  Growth strain: DH5alpha
  Copy number: High Copy
Gene/Insert
  Gene/Insert name: TGAT(C242S,C253S) (alt name: splice variant of the RhoGEF Trio with mutations)
  Species: H. sapiens (human)
  Insert size (bp): 765
  Mutation: C242S, C253S
  Entrez Gene: TRIO (a.k.a. ARHGEF23, MEBAS, MRD44, MRD63, tgat)
  Promoter: CMV
  Tag / fusion protein: mCherry (N terminal on backbone)
  Cloning method: Unknown
  Sequencing primers: 5′ CMV
Terms and licenses: Academic/Nonprofit Terms; Industry Terms: Not Available to Industry
How to cite: mCherry-C1-TGAT(C242S,C253S) was a gift from Dorus Gadella (Addgene plasmid # 84336 ; http://n2t.net/addgene:84336 ; RRID:Addgene_84336)
