>Addgene plasmid #84336 | mCherry-C1-TGAT(C242S,C253S) | addgene partial sequence | sequence record 168641 | mCherry-F 5'-ccccgtaatgcagaagaaga-3'
CCCCGAGGACGGCGCCCTGAAGGGCGAGATCAAGCAGAGGCTGAAGCTGAAGGACGGCGGCCACTACGAC
GCTGAGGTCAAGACCACCTACAAGGCCAAGAAGCCCGTGCAGCTGCCCGGCGCCTACAACGTCAACATCA
AGTTGGACATCACCTCCCACAACGAGGACTACACCATCGTGGAACAGTACGAACGCGCCGAGGGCCGCCA
CTCCACCGGCGGCATGGACGAGCTGTACAAGTCCGGACTCAGATCTCGAGCTCAAGCTTCGAATTTAGAA
TTCGCACTGGAGGATCGCCCCAGCTCACTCCTTGTTGACCAGGGAGATAGTAGCAGCCCTTCCTTCAACC
CTTCGGATAATTCCCTTCTCTCTTCCTCCTCGCCCATTGATGAGATGGAAGAAAGGAAATCCAGCTCTTT
AAAGAGAAGACACTACGTTTTGCAAGAACTAGTGGAGACAGAGCGTGACTATGTGCGGGACCTTGGCTAT
GTGGTTGAGGGCTACATGGCACTTATGAAAGAAGATGGTGTTCCTGATGACATGAAAGGAAAAGACAAAA
TTGTGTTCGGCAACATCCATCAGATTTACGACTGGCACAGAGACTTTTTTTTAGGAGAGTTAGAGAAGTG
CCTTGAAGATCCAGAAAAACTAGGATCCCTTTTTGTTAAACACGAGAGAAGGTTGCACATGTACATAGCT
TATTGTCAAAATAAACCAAAGTCTGAGCACATTGTCTCAGAATACATTGATACCTTTTTTGAGGACTTAA
AGCAGCGTCTTGGCCACAGGTTACAGCTCACAGATCTGTTGATCAAACCAGTGCAGAGAATCATGAAGTA
TCAGCTGTTACTGAAGGACTTCCTCAAGTATTCCAAAAAGGCCAGCCTGGATACATCAGAATTAGAGAGA
GCTGTGGAAGTCATGTGCATAGTACCCAGGCGGTGCAACGACATGATGAACGTGGGGCGGCT
