>Addgene plasmid #84336 | mCherry-C1-TGAT(C242S,C253S) | addgene partial sequence | sequence record 168642 | SV40pA-R 5'-GAAATTTGTGATGCTATTGC-3'
CATAACAAGTTAACAACAACAATTGCATTCATTTTATGTTTCAGGTTCAGGGGGAGGTGTGGGAGGTTTT
TTAAAGCAAGTAAAACCTCTACAAATGTGGTATGGCTGATTATGATCAGTTATCTAGATCCGGTGGATCC
CGGGCCCGCGGTACCTCAAAACCAACTAATTTCACGAAAAGTCTCTTTGAACCGATGGCTCAGGGCTACG
ATTTTCCCGTCGAATCCTTGCAGCCGCCCCACGTTCATCATGTCGTTGCACCGCCTGGGTACTATGCACA
TGACTTCCACAGCTCTCTCTAATTCTGATGTATCCAGGCTGGCCTTTTTGGAATACTTGAGGAAGTCCTT
CAGTAACAGCTGATACTTCATGATTCTCTGCACTGGTTTGATCAACAGATCTGTGAGCTGTAACCTGTGG
CCAAGACGCTGCTTTAAGTCCTCAAAAAAGGTATCAATGTATTCTGAGACAATGTGCTCAGACTTTGGTT
TATTTTGACAATAAGCTATGTACATGTGCAACCTTCTCTCGTGTTTAACAAAAAGGGATCCTAGTTTTTC
TGGATCTTCAAGGCACTTCTCTAACTCTCCTAAAAAAAAGTCTCTGTGCCAGTCGTAAATCTGATGGATG
TTGCCGAACACAATTTTGTCTTTTCCTTTCATGTCATCAGGAACACCATCTTCTTTCATAAGTGCCATGT
AGCCCTCAACCACATAGCCAAGGTCCCGCACATAGTCACGCTCTGTCTCCACTAGTTCTTGCAAAACGTA
GTGTCTTCTCTTTAAAGAGCTGGATTTCCTTT
